Addgene plasmid #248193: FUGW-Arl13b-N+RVEP+PR-EGFP-TurboID
Purpose: Lentiviral expression of truncated Arl13b containing the N-terminal amphipathic helix, cilium targeting RVEP, and the Proline-Rich domain at the C-terminus (cilium localization)
Depositing lab: Xuecai Ge. Depositing organization: University of California, Merced. Publication: Numb positively regulates Hedgehog signaling at the ciliary pocket. Liu X, Yam PT, Schlienger S, Cai E, Zhang J, Chen WJ, Torres Gutierrez O, Jimenez Amilburu V, Ramamurthy V, Ting AY, Branon TC, Cayouette M, Gen R, Marks T, Kong JH, Charron F, Ge X. Nat Commun. 2024 Apr 25;15(1):3365. doi: 10.1038/s41467-024-47244-1. PubMed 38664376.
Backbone
  Vector backbone: FUGW
  Backbone size w/o insert (bp): 9225
  Total vector size (bp): 11214
  Vector type: Mammalian Expression, Lentiviral
Growth in bacteria
  Bacterial resistance: Ampicillin, 100 μg/mL
  Growth temperature: 37°C
  Growth strain: NEB Stable
  Copy number: Unknown
Gene/Insert
  Gene/Insert name: The Arl13b cilium targeting sequence-EGFP-TurboID (alt name: Arl13b CTS- EGFP-TurboID)
  Species: M. musculus (mouse)
  Insert size (bp): 1989
  Mutation: Truncated to only contain N + RVEP + PR domains
  Entrez Gene: Arl13b (a.k.a. A530097K21Rik, A930014M17Rik, Arl2l1, C530009C10Rik, hnn)
  Promoter: hUBC
  Tag / fusion protein: EGFP (C terminal on insert); TurboID (C terminal on insert)
  Cloning method: Gibson Cloning
  Sequencing primers: 5′ tagtaaagcttctgcagg
Terms and licenses: Academic/Nonprofit Terms; Industry Terms: Not Available to Industry
How to cite: FUGW-Arl13b-N+RVEP+PR-EGFP-TurboID was a gift from Xuecai Ge (Addgene plasmid # 248193 ; http://n2t.net/addgene:248193 ; RRID:Addgene_248193)
