[The description below was written by a language model from this plasmid's Addgene catalogue record and pLannotate feature annotations shown in this document.]
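Description:
FUGW-Arl13b-N+RVEP+PR-EGFP-TurboID is a lentiviral transfer plasmid of about 11.2 kb, built on the FUGW backbone for expression in mammalian cells. It is propagated in E. coli through a high-copy ColE1/pUC-type origin with ampicillin selection (AmpR), and it also carries an f1 origin. Outside the viral unit, the backbone holds an SV40/EM7-driven BleoR cassette with an SV40 poly(A) signal. Viral genomic RNA is transcribed from a CMV enhancer/promoter fused to a truncated HIV-1 5' LTR. Downstream lie the Ψ packaging signal with a partial gag sequence, the Rev response element for Rev-dependent nuclear export, and the cPPT/CTS. A WPRE, which enhances transcript expression, sits after the payload, followed by the 3' LTR region and a bGH poly(A) signal.

The payload is driven by the human ubiquitin C promoter and encodes a truncated mouse Arl13b. Only the N-terminal amphipathic helix, the RVEP cilium-targeting motif and the C-terminal proline-rich domain are retained, which matches the two short adjacent Arl13b fragments in the annotation. This cilium-targeting sequence is fused in frame at its C terminus to EGFP and then TurboID, an engineered E. coli biotin ligase with improved catalytic efficiency. The feature table also shows a short HIV Rev-derived nuclear export signal after TurboID, which the catalogue entry does not mention. According to the record, the fusion localizes to the cilium. EGFP allows that localization to be visualised, and TurboID would permit proximity biotinylation of nearby proteins. The associated publication concerns Hedgehog signaling at the ciliary pocket.
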