Features (pLannotate 1.2.2; 35 found; start..end, strand, type, name):
     31..83      -  misc_feature   bom (fragment): basis of mobility region from pBR322
    238..617     +  enhancer       CMV enhancer: human cytomegalovirus immediate early enhancer
    618..817     +  promoter       CMV promoter: human cytomegalovirus (CMV) immediate early promoter
    835..1015    +  LTR            5' LTR (truncated): truncated 5' long terminal repeat (LTR) from HIV-1
   1062..1187    +  misc_feature   HIV-1 Ψ: packaging signal of human immunodeficiency virus type 1
   1171..1534    +  CDS            HIV-1 gag (fragment): gag protein from human immunodeficiency virus 1; gag
   1680..1913    +  misc_feature   RRE: The Rev response element (RRE) of HIV-1 allows for Rev-dependent mRNA export from the nucleus to the cytoplasm.
   2290..2390    +  CDS            Rev (fragment): human immunodeficiency virus 1 (HIV-1) Rev protein; rev; enhances nuclear export of unspliced and incompletely spliced viral mRNAs
   2440..2557    +  misc_feature   cPPT/CTS: central polypurine tract and central termination sequence of HIV-1
   2622..3833    +  promoter       UbC promoter: human ubiquitin C promoter
   3844..3866    -  misc_feature   MCS (fragment): pUC18/19 multiple cloning site
   3874..3927    +  CDS            Arl13b (fragment): AR13B_MOUSE - Also known as Arl2l1. Experimental evidence at protein level: Swiss-Prot protein existence level 1. Cilium-specific protein required to control the microtubule- based, ciliary axoneme structure. May act by maintaining the association between IFT subcomplexes A and B. Binds GTP but is not able to hydrolyze it; the GTPase activity remains unclear. Required to pattern the neural tube. Involved in cerebral cortex development: required for the initial formation of a polarized radial glial scaffold, the first step in the construction of the cerebral cortex, by regulating ciliary signal
   3928..4140    +  CDS            Arl13b (fragment): AR13B_MOUSE - Also known as Arl2l1. Experimental evidence at protein level: Swiss-Prot protein existence level 1. Cilium-specific protein required to control the microtubule- based, ciliary axoneme structure. May act by maintaining the association between IFT subcomplexes A and B. Binds GTP but is not able to hydrolyze it; the GTPase activity remains unclear. Required to pattern the neural tube. Involved in cerebral cortex development: required for the initial formation of a polarized radial glial scaffold, the first step in the construction of the cerebral cortex, by regulating ciliary signal
   4147..4863    +  CDS            EGFP: EGFP is a basic (constitutively fluorescent) green fluorescent protein published in 1996, derived from Aequorea victoria. It is reported to be a rapidly-maturing weak dimer with moderate acid sensitivity.
   4870..5826    +  CDS            TurboID: mutant of the E. coli biotin ligase BioID engineered for improved catalytic efficiency (Branon et al., 2018)
   5833..5859    +  CDS            NES: nuclear export signal from the HIV Rev protein (Fischer et al., 1995)
   5870..5893    +  misc_feature   MCS (fragment): pBluescript multiple cloning site
   5893..6481    +  misc_feature   WPRE: woodchuck hepatitis virus posttranscriptional regulatory element
   6418..6999    +  CDS            nef (fragment): NEF_HV1H2 - Experimental evidence at protein level: Swiss-Prot protein existence level 1. Extracellular Nef protein targets CD4(+) T-lymphocytes for apoptosis by interacting with CXCR4 surface receptors. From Human immunodeficiency virus type 1 group M subtype B (isolate HXB2) (HIV-1).
   7006..7186    +  LTR            5' LTR (truncated): truncated 5' long terminal repeat (LTR) from HIV-1
   7218..7442    +  polyA_signal   bGH poly(A) signal: bovine growth hormone polyadenylation signal
   7446..7467    +  promoter       SV40 promoter (fragment): SV40 enhancer and early promoter
   7488..7916    +  rep_origin     f1 ori (sequence partly withheld): f1 bacteriophage origin of replication; arrow indicates direction of (+) strand synthesis
   7930..8259    +  promoter       SV40 promoter: SV40 enhancer and early promoter
   8307..8354    +  promoter       EM7 promoter: synthetic bacterial promoter&nbsp
   8373..8747    +  CDS            BleoR: antibiotic-binding protein; Sh ble from Streptoalloteichus hindustanus; confers resistance to bleomycin, phleomycin, and Zeocin™
   8757..8882    +  CDS            ble (fragment): BLE_KLEPN - Experimental evidence at protein level: Swiss-Prot protein existence level 1. Binding protein with a strong affinity to the bleomycin family of antibiotics. Binds to CL990; an antimitotic-antibiotic compound. From Klebsiella pneumoniae.
   8877..8998    +  polyA_signal   SV40 poly(A) signal: SV40 polyadenylation signal
   9069..9091    -  protein_bind   lac operator (fragment): The lac repressor binds to the lac operator to inhibit transcription in E. coli. This inhibition can be relieved by adding lactose or isopropyl-β-D-thiogalactopyranoside (IPTG). lac repressor encoded by lacI
   9095..9125    -  promoter       lac promoter: promoter for the E. coli lac operon
   9140..9161    -  protein_bind   CAP binding site: CAP binding activates transcription in the presence of cAMP. E. coli catabolite activator protein
   9174..9266    -  CDS            lacI (fragment): lac repressor; lacI; The lac repressor binds to the lac operator to inhibit transcription in E. coli. This inhibition can be relieved by adding lactose or isopropyl-β-D-thiogalactopyranoside (IPTG).
   9449..10037   -  rep_origin     ori: high-copy-number ColE1/pMB1/pBR322/pUC origin of replication
  10208..11068   -  CDS            AmpR: β-lactamase; bla; confers resistance to ampicillin, carbenicillin, and related antibiotics
  11069..11173   -  promoter       AmpR promoter: bla
>Addgene plasmid #248193 | FUGW-Arl13b-N+RVEP+PR-EGFP-TurboID | addgene full sequence | sequence record 494576 | Addgene NGS Result
GTCGACGGATCGGGAGATCTCCCGATCCCCTATGGTGCACTCTCAGTACAATCTGCTCTGATGCCGCATA
GTTAAGCCAGTATCTGCTCCCTGCTTGTGTGTTGGAGGTCGCTGAGTAGTGCGCGAGCAAAATTTAAGCT
ACAACAAGGCAAGGCTTGACCGACAATTGCATGAAGAATCTGCTTAGGGTTAGGCGTTTTGCGCTGCTTC
GCGATGTACGGGCCAGATATACGCGTTGACATTGATTATTGACTAGTTATTAATAGTAATCAATTACGGG
GTCATTAGTTCATAGCCCATATATGGAGTTCCGCGTTACATAACTTACGGTAAATGGCCCGCCTGGCTGA
CCGCCCAACGACCCCCGCCCATTGACGTCAATAATGACGTATGTTCCCATAGTAACGCCAATAGGGACTT
TCCATTGACGTCAATGGGTGGAGTATTTACGGTAAACTGCCCACTTGGCAGTACATCAAGTGTATCATAT
GCCAAGTACGCCCCCTATTGACGTCAATGACGGTAAATGGCCCGCCTGGCATTATGCCCAGTACATGACC
TTATGGGACTTTCCTACTTGGCAGTACATCTACGTATTAGTCATCGCTATTACCATGGTGATGCGGTTTT
GGCAGTACATCAATGGGCGTGGATAGCGGTTTGACTCACGGGGATTTCCAAGTCTCCACCCCATTGACGT
CAATGGGAGTTTGTTTTGGCACCAAAATCAACGGGACTTTCCAAAATGTCGTAACAACTCCGCCCCATTG
ACGCAAATGGGCGGTAGGCGTGTACGGTGGGAGGTCTATATAAGCAGCGCGTTTTGCCTGTACTGGGTCT
CTCTGGTTAGACCAGATCTGAGCCTGGGAGCTCTCTGGCTAACTAGGGAACCCACTGCTTAAGCCTCAAT
AAAGCTTGCCTTGAGTGCTTCAAGTAGTGTGTGCCCGTCTGTTGTGTGACTCTGGTAACTAGAGATCCCT
CAGACCCTTTTAGTCAGTGTGGAAAATCTCTAGCAGTGGCGCCCGAACAGGGACTTGAAAGCGAAAGGGA
AACCAGAGGAGCTCTCTCGACGCAGGACTCGGCTTGCTGAAGCGCGCACGGCAAGAGGCGAGGGGCGGCG
ACTGGTGAGTACGCCAAAAATTTTGACTAGCGGAGGCTAGAAGGAGAGAGATGGGTGCGAGAGCGTCAGT
ATTAAGCGGGGGAGAATTAGATCGCGATGGGAAAAAATTCGGTTAAGGCCAGGGGGAAAGAAAAAATATA
AATTAAAACATATAGTATGGGCAAGCAGGGAGCTAGAACGATTCGCAGTTAATCCTGGCCTGTTAGAAAC
ATCAGAAGGCTGTAGACAAATACTGGGACAGCTACAACCATCCCTTCAGACAGGATCAGAAGAACTTAGA
TCATTATATAATACAGTAGCAACCCTCTATTGTGTGCATCAAAGGATAGAGATAAAAGACACCAAGGAAG
CTTTAGACAAGATAGAGGAAGAGCAAAACAAAAGTAAGACCACCGCACAGCAAGCGGCCGCTGATCTTCA
GACCTGGAGGAGGAGATATGAGGGACAATTGGAGAAGTGAATTATATAAATATAAAGTAGTAAAAATTGA
ACCATTAGGAGTAGCACCCACCAAGGCAAAGAGAAGAGTGGTGCAGAGAGAAAAAAGAGCAGTGGGAATA
GGAGCTTTGTTCCTTGGGTTCTTGGGAGCAGCAGGAAGCACTATGGGCGCAGCGTCAATGACGCTGACGG
TACAGGCCAGACAATTATTGTCTGGTATAGTGCAGCAGCAGAACAATTTGCTGAGGGCTATTGAGGCGCA
ACAGCATCTGTTGCAACTCACAGTCTGGGGCATCAAGCAGCTCCAGGCAAGAATCCTGGCTGTGGAAAGA
TACCTAAAGGATCAACAGCTCCTGGGGATTTGGGGTTGCTCTGGAAAACTCATTTGCACCACTGCTGTGC
CTTGGAATGCTAGTTGGAGTAATAAATCTCTGGAACAGATTTGGAATCACACGACCTGGATGGAGTGGGA
CAGAGAAATTAACAATTACACAAGCTTAATACACTCCTTAATTGAAGAATCGCAAAACCAGCAAGAAAAG
AATGAACAAGAATTATTGGAATTAGATAAATGGGCAAGTTTGTGGAATTGGTTTAACATAACAAATTGGC
TGTGGTATATAAAATTATTCATAATGATAGTAGGAGGCTTGGTAGGTTTAAGAATAGTTTTTGCTGTACT
TTCTATAGTGAATAGAGTTAGGCAGGGATATTCACCATTATCGTTTCAGACCCACCTCCCAACCCCGAGG
GGACCCGACAGGCCCGAAGGAATAGAAGAAGAAGGTGGAGAGAGAGACAGAGACAGATCCATTCGATTAG
TGAACGGATCGGCACTGCGTGCGCCAATTCTGCAGACAAATGGCAGTATTCATCCACAATTTTAAAAGAA
AAGGGGGGATTGGGGGGTACAGTGCAGGGGAAAGAATAGTAGACATAATAGCAACAGACATACAAACTAA
AGAATTACAAAAACAAATTACAAAAATTCAAAATTTTCGGGTTTATTACAGGGACAGCAGAGATCCAGTT
TGGTTAATTAACCCGTGTCGGCTCCAGATCTGGCCTCCGCGCCGGGTTTTGGCGCCTCCCGCGGGCGCCC
CCCTCCTCACGGCGAGCGCTGCCACGTCAGACGAAGGGCGCAGCGAGCGTCCTGATCCTTCCGCCCGGAC
GCTCAGGACAGCGGCCCGCTGCTCATAAGACTCGGCCTTAGAACCCCAGTATCAGCAGAAGGACATTTTA
GGACGGGACTTGGGTGACTCTAGGGCACTGGTTTTCTTTCCAGAGAGCGGAACAGGCGAGGAAAAGTAGT
CCCTTCTCGGCGATTCTGCGGAGGGATCTCCGTGGGGCGGTGAACGCCGATGATTATATAAGGACGCGCC
GGGTGTGGCACAGCTAGTTCCGTCGCAGCCGGGATTTGGGTCGCGGTTCTTGTTTGTGGATCGCTGTGAT
CGTCACTTGGTGAGTAGCGGGCTGCTGGGCTGGCCGGGGCTTTCGTGGCCGCCGGGCCGCTCGGTGGGAC
GGAAGCGTGTGGAGAGACCGCCAAGGGCTGTAGTCTGGGTCCGCGAGCAAGGTTGCCCTGAACTGGGGGT
TGGGGGGAGCGCAGCAAAATGGCGGCTGTTCCCGAGTCTTGAATGGAAGACGCTTGTGAGGCGGGCTGTG
AGGTCGTTGAAACAAGGTGGGGGGCATGGTGGGCGGCAAGAACCCAAGGTCTTGAGGCCTTCGCTAATGC
GGGAAAGCTCTTATTCGGGTGAGATGGGCTGGGGCACCATCTGGGGACCCTGACGTGAAGTTTGTCACTG
ACTGGAGAACTCGGTTTGTCGTCTGTTGCGGGGGCGGCAGTTATGGCGGTGCCGTTGGGCAGTGCACCCG
TACCTTTGGGAGCGCGCGCCCTCGTCGTGTCGTGACGTCACCCGTTCTGTTGGCTTATAATGCAGGGTGG
GGCCACCTGCCGGTAGGTGTGCGGTAGGCTTTTCTCCGTCGCAGGACGCAGGGTTCGGGCCTAGGGTAGG
CTCTCCTGAATCGACAGGCGCCGGACCTCTGGTGAGGGGAGGGATAAGTGAGGCGTCAGTTTCTTTGGTC
GGTTTTATGTACCTATCTTCTTAAGTAGCTGAAGCTCCGGTTTTGAACTATGCGCTCGGGGTTGGCGAGT
GTGTTTTGTGAAGTTTTTTAGGCACCTTTTGAAATGTAATCATTTGGGTCAATATGTAATTTTCAGTGTT
AGACTAGTAAATTGTCCGCTAAATTCTGGCCGTTTTTGGCTTTTTTGTTAGACGAAGCTTGGGCTGCAGG
TCGACTCTAGAGGATCTGCCACCATGTTCAGTCTGATGGCCAACTGCTGCAACTTGTTCAAGCGGTGGCG
GGAGCCTCGGGTAGAACCAGTCAATACAGACGAGTCTACTCCAAAGAGTCCCACGCCTCCCCAACCTCCC
CCTCCTGTTGGCTGGGGAACCCCCAAAGTCACTAGACTTCCAAAACTTGAGCCTCTTGGTGAAACACGTC
ACAATGATTTCTATGGGAAGCCGCTGCCTCCCCTGGCTGTGCGACAGAGACCTAACGGTGATGCTCAGGA
CACGATCTCAGGATCCATGGTGAGCAAGGGCGAGGAGCTGTTCACCGGGGTGGTGCCCATCCTGGTCGAG
CTGGACGGCGACGTAAACGGCCACAAGTTCAGCGTGTCCGGCGAGGGCGAGGGCGATGCCACCTACGGCA
AGCTGACCCTGAAGTTCATCTGCACCACCGGCAAGCTGCCCGTGCCCTGGCCCACCCTCGTGACCACCCT
GACCTACGGCGTGCAGTGCTTCAGCCGCTACCCCGACCACATGAAGCAGCACGACTTCTTCAAGTCCGCC
ATGCCCGAAGGCTACGTCCAGGAGCGCACCATCTTCTTCAAGGACGACGGCAACTACAAGACCCGCGCCG
AGGTGAAGTTCGAGGGCGACACCCTGGTGAACCGCATCGAGCTGAAGGGCATCGACTTCAAGGAGGACGG
CAACATCCTGGGGCACAAGCTGGAGTACAACTACAACAGCCACAACGTCTATATCATGGCCGACAAGCAG
AAGAACGGCATCAAGGTGAACTTCAAGATCCGCCACAACATCGAGGACGGCAGCGTGCAGCTCGCCGACC
ACTACCAGCAGAACACCCCCATCGGCGACGGCCCCGTGCTGCTGCCCGACAACCACTACCTGAGCACCCA
GTCCGCCCTGAGCAAAGACCCCAACGAGAAGCGCGATCACATGGTCCTGCTGGAGTTCGTGACCGCCGCC
GGGATCACTCTCGGCATGGACGAGCTGTACAAGGCTAGCAAAGACAATACTGTGCCTCTGAAGCTGATCG
CTCTCCTGGCTAATGGCGAGTTCCATAGTGGCGAACAGCTGGGAGAAACCCTGGGCATGTCCAGGGCCGC
TATCAACAAGCACATTCAGACTCTGCGCGACTGGGGCGTGGACGTGTTCACCGTGCCCGGAAAGGGCTAC
TCTCTGCCCGAGCCTATCCCGCTGCTGAACGCTAAACAGATTCTGGGACAGCTGGACGGCGGGAGCGTGG
CAGTCCTGCCTGTGGTCGACTCCACCAATCAGTACCTGCTGGATCGAATCGGCGAGCTGAAGAGTGGGGA
TGCTTGCATTGCAGAATATCAGCAGGCAGGGAGAGGAAGCAGAGGGAGGAAATGGTTCTCTCCTTTTGGA
GCTAACCTGTACCTGAGTATGTTTTGGCGCCTGAAGCGGGGACCAGCAGCAATCGGCCTGGGCCCGGTCA
TCGGAATTGTCATGGCAGAAGCGCTGCGAAAGCTGGGAGCAGACAAGGTGCGAGTCAAATGGCCCAATGA
CCTGTATCTGCAGGATAGAAAGCTGGCAGGCATCCTGGTGGAGCTGGCCGGAATAACAGGCGATGCTGCA
CAGATCGTCATTGGCGCCGGGATTAACGTGGCTATGAGGCGCGTGGAGGAAAGCGTGGTCAATCAGGGCT
GGATCACACTGCAGGAAGCAGGGATTAACCTGGACAGGAATACTCTGGCCGCTACGCTGATCCGAGAGCT
GCGGGCAGCCCTGGAACTGTTCGAGCAGGAAGGCCTGGCTCCATATCTGCCACGGTGGGAGAAGCTGGAT
AACTTCATCAATAGACCCGTGAAGCTGATCATTGGGGACAAAGAGATTTTCGGGATTAGCCGGGGGATTG
ATAAACAGGGAGCCCTGCTGCTGGAACAGGACGGAGTTATCAAACCCTGGATGGGCGGAGAAATCAGTCT
GCGGTCTGCCGAAAAGCTGCAGCTGCCTCCCCTGGAGCGCCTGACCCTGGACTAATAGCAATTCGATATC
AAGCTTATCGATAATCAACCTCTGGATTACAAAATTTGTGAAAGATTGACTGGTATTCTTAACTATGTTG
CTCCTTTTACGCTATGTGGATACGCTGCTTTAATGCCTTTGTATCATGCTATTGCTTCCCGTATGGCTTT
CATTTTCTCCTCCTTGTATAAATCCTGGTTGCTGTCTCTTTATGAGGAGTTGTGGCCCGTTGTCAGGCAA
CGTGGCGTGGTGTGCACTGTGTTTGCTGACGCAACCCCCACTGGTTGGGGCATTGCCACCACCTGTCAGC
TCCTTTCCGGGACTTTCGCTTTCCCCCTCCCTATTGCCACGGCGGAACTCATCGCCGCCTGCCTTGCCCG
CTGCTGGACAGGGGCTCGGCTGTTGGGCACTGACAATTCCGTGGTGTTGTCGGGGAAATCATCGTCCTTT
CCTTGGCTGCTCGCCTGTGTTGCCACCTGGATTCTGCGCGGGACGTCCTTCTGCTACGTCCCTTCGGCCC
TCAATCCAGCGGACCTTCCTTCCCGCGGCCTGCTGCCGGCTCTGCGGCCTCTTCCGCGTCTTCGCCTTCG
CCCTCAGACGAGTCGGATCTCCCTTTGGGCCGCCTCCCCGCATCGATACCGTCGACCTCGAGACCTAGAA
AAACATGGAGCAATCACAAGTAGCAATACAGCAGCTACCAATGCTGATTGTGCCTGGCTAGAAGCACAAG
AGGAGGAGGAGGTGGGTTTTCCAGTCACACCTCAGGTACCTTTAAGACCAATGACTTACAAGGCAGCTGT
AGATCTTAGCCACTTTTTAAAAGAAAAGGGGGGACTGGAAGGGCTAATTCACTCCCAACGAAGACAAGAT
ATCCTTGATCTGTGGATCTACCACACACAAGGCTACTTCCCTGATTGGCAGAACTACACACCAGGGCCAG
GGATCAGATATCCACTGACCTTTGGATGGTGCTACAAGCTAGTACCAGTTGAGCAAGAGAAGGTAGAAGA
AGCCAATGAAGGAGAGAACACCCGCTTGTTACACCCTGTGAGCCTGCATGGGATGGATGACCCGGAGAGA
GAAGTATTAGAGTGGAGGTTTGACAGCCGCCTAGCATTTCATCACATGGCCCGAGAGCTGCATCCGGACT
GTACTGGGTCTCTCTGGTTAGACCAGATCTGAGCCTGGGAGCTCTCTGGCTAACTAGGGAACCCACTGCT
TAAGCCTCAATAAAGCTTGCCTTGAGTGCTTCAAGTAGTGTGTGCCCGTCTGTTGTGTGACTCTGGTAAC
TAGAGATCCCTCAGACCCTTTTAGTCAGTGTGGAAAATCTCTAGCAGGGCCCGTTTAAACCCGCTGATCA
GCCTCGACTGTGCCTTCTAGTTGCCAGCCATCTGTTGTTTGCCCCTCCCCCGTGCCTTCCTTGACCCTGG
AAGGTGCCACTCCCACTGTCCTTTCCTAATAAAATGAGGAAATTGCATCGCATTGTCTGAGTAGGTGTCA
TTCTATTCTGGGGGGTGGGGTGGGGCAGGACAGCAAGGGGGAGGATTGGGAAGACAATAGCAGGCATGCT
GGGGATGCGGTGGGCTCTATGGCTTCTGAGGCGGAAAGAACCAGCTGGGGCTCTAGGGGGTATCCCC
[124 nt withheld, positions 7488-7611]
C
[91 nt withheld, positions 7613-7703]
A
[49 nt withheld, positions 7705-7753]
CCTTTGACGTTGGAGTCCACGTTCTTT
[37 nt withheld, positions 7781-7817]
ACCCTATCTCGGTCTATTCTTTTGATTTATAAGGGATTTTGCCGATTTCGGCCTATTGGTTAAAAAATGA
GCTGATTTAACAAAAATTTAACGCGAATTAATTCTGTGGAATGTGTGTCAGTTAGGGTGTGGAAAGTCCC
CAGGCTCCCCAGCAGGCAGAAGTATGCAAAGCATGCATCTCAATTAGTCAGCAACCAGGTGTGGAAAGTC
CCCAGGCTCCCCAGCAGGCAGAAGTATGCAAAGCATGCATCTCAATTAGTCAGCAACCATAGTCCCGCCC
CTAACTCCGCCCATCCCGCCCCTAACTCCGCCCAGTTCCGCCCATTCTCCGCCCCATGGCTGACTAATTT
TTTTTATTTATGCAGAGGCCGAGGCCGCCTCTGCCTCTGAGCTATTCCAGAAGTAGTGAGGAGGCTTTTT
TGGAGGCCTAGGCTTTTGCAAAAAGCTCCCGGGAGCTTGTATATCCATTTTCGGATCTGATCAGCACGTG
TTGACAATTAATCATCGGCATAGTATATCGGCATAGTATAATACGACAAGGTGAGGAACTAAACCATGGC
CAAGTTGACCAGTGCCGTTCCGGTGCTCACCGCGCGCGACGTCGCCGGAGCGGTCGAGTTCTGGACCGAC
CGGCTCGGGTTCTCCCGGGACTTCGTGGAGGACGACTTCGCCGGTGTGGTCCGGGACGACGTGACCCTGT
TCATCAGCGCGGTCCAGGACCAGGTGGTGCCGGACAACACCCTGGCCTGGGTGTGGGTGCGCGGCCTGGA
CGAGCTGTACGCCGAGTGGTCGGAGGTCGTGTCCACGAACTTCCGGGACGCCTCCGGGCCGGCCATGACC
GAGATCGGCGAGCAGCCGTGGGGGCGGGAGTTCGCCCTGCGCGACCCGGCCGGCAACTGCGTGCACTTCG
TGGCCGAGGAGCAGGACTGACACGTGCTACGAGATTTCGATTCCACCGCCGCCTTCTATGAAAGGTTGGG
CTTCGGAATCGTTTTCCGGGACGCCGGCTGGATGATCCTCCAGCGCGGGGATCTCATGCTGGAGTTCTTC
GCCCACCCCAACTTGTTTATTGCAGCTTATAATGGTTACAAATAAAGCAATAGCATCACAAATTTCACAA
ATAAAGCATTTTTTTCACTGCATTCTAGTTGTGGTTTGTCCAAACTCATCAATGTATCTTATCATGTCTG
TATACCGTCGACCTCTAGCTAGAGCTTGGCGTAATCATGGTCATAGCTGTTTCCTGTGTGAAATTGTTAT
CCGCTCACAATTCCACACAACATACGAGCCGGAAGCATAAAGTGTAAAGCCTGGGGTGCCTAATGAGTGA
GCTAACTCACATTAATTGCGTTGCGCTCACTGCCCGCTTTCCAGTCGGGAAACCTGTCGTGCCAGCTGCA
TTAATGAATCGGCCAACGCGCGGGGAGAGGCGGTTTGCGTATTGGGCGCTCTTCCGCTTCCTCGCTCACT
GACTCGCTGCGCTCGGTCGTTCGGCTGCGGCGAGCGGTATCAGCTCACTCAAAGGCGGTAATACGGTTAT
CCACAGAATCAGGGGATAACGCAGGAAAGAACATGTGAGCAAAAGGCCAGCAAAAGGCCAGGAACCGTAA
AAAGGCCGCGTTGCTGGCGTTTTTCCATAGGCTCCGCCCCCCTGACGAGCATCACAAAAATCGACGCTCA
AGTCAGAGGTGGCGAAACCCGACAGGACTATAAAGATACCAGGCGTTTCCCCCTGGAAGCTCCCTCGTGC
GCTCTCCTGTTCCGACCCTGCCGCTTACCGGATACCTGTCCGCCTTTCTCCCTTCGGGAAGCGTGGCGCT
TTCTCATAGCTCACGCTGTAGGTATCTCAGTTCGGTGTAGGTCGTTCGCTCCAAGCTGGGCTGTGTGCAC
GAACCCCCCGTTCAGCCCGACCGCTGCGCCTTATCCGGTAACTATCGTCTTGAGTCCAACCCGGTAAGAC
ACGACTTATCGCCACTGGCAGCAGCCACTGGTAACAGGATTAGCAGAGCGAGGTATGTAGGCGGTGCTAC
AGAGTTCTTGAAGTGGTGGCCTAACTACGGCTACACTAGAAGAACAGTATTTGGTATCTGCGCTCTGCTG
AAGCCAGTTACCTTCGGAAAAAGAGTTGGTAGCTCTTGATCCGGCAAACAAACCACCGCTGGTAGCGGTG
GTTTTTTTGTTTGCAAGCAGCAGATTACGCGCAGAAAAAAAGGATCTCAAGAAGATCCTTTGATCTTTTC
TACGGGGTCTGACGCTCAGTGGAACGAAAACTCACGTTAAGGGATTTTGGTCATGAGATTATCAAAAAGG
ATCTTCACCTAGATCCTTTTAAATTAAAAATGAAGTTTTAAATCAATCTAAAGTATATATGAGTAAACTT
GGTCTGACAGTTACCAATGCTTAATCAGTGAGGCACCTATCTCAGCGATCTGTCTATTTCGTTCATCCAT
AGTTGCCTGACTCCCCGTCGTGTAGATAACTACGATACGGGAGGGCTTACCATCTGGCCCCAGTGCTGCA
ATGATACCGCGAGACCCACGCTCACCGGCTCCAGATTTATCAGCAATAAACCAGCCAGCCGGAAGGGCCG
AGCGCAGAAGTGGTCCTGCAACTTTATCCGCCTCCATCCAGTCTATTAATTGTTGCCGGGAAGCTAGAGT
AAGTAGTTCGCCAGTTAATAGTTTGCGCAACGTTGTTGCCATTGCTACAGGCATCGTGGTGTCACGCTCG
TCGTTTGGTATGGCTTCATTCAGCTCCGGTTCCCAACGATCAAGGCGAGTTACATGATCCCCCATGTTGT
GCAAAAAAGCGGTTAGCTCCTTCGGTCCTCCGATCGTTGTCAGAAGTAAGTTGGCCGCAGTGTTATCACT
CATGGTTATGGCAGCACTGCATAATTCTCTTACTGTCATGCCATCCGTAAGATGCTTTTCTGTGACTGGT
GAGTACTCAACCAAGTCATTCTGAGAATAGTGTATGCGGCGACCGAGTTGCTCTTGCCCGGCGTCAATAC
GGGATAATACCGCGCCACATAGCAGAACTTTAAAAGTGCTCATCATTGGAAAACGTTCTTCGGGGCGAAA
ACTCTCAAGGATCTTACCGCTGTTGAGATCCAGTTCGATGTAACCCACTCGTGCACCCAACTGATCTTCA
GCATCTTTTACTTTCACCAGCGTTTCTGGGTGAGCAAAAACAGGAAGGCAAAATGCCGCAAAAAAGGGAA
TAAGGGCGACACGGAAATGTTGAATACTCATACTCTTCCTTTTTCAATATTATTGAAGCATTTATCAGGG
TTATTGTCTCATGAGCGGATACATATTTGAATGTATTTAGAAAAATAAACAAATAGGGGTTCCGCGCACA
TTTCCCCGAAAAGTGCCACCTGAC
